Addgene plasmid #179680: ND4.2-Left TALE-G1397-N-DddA6
Purpose: Expression of base editor in mammalian cells
Depositing lab: David Liu. Depositing organization: Broad Institute. Publication: CRISPR-free base editors with enhanced activity and expanded targeting scope in mitochondrial and nuclear DNA. Mok BY, Kotrys AV, Raguram A, Huang TP, Mootha VK, Liu DR. Nat Biotechnol. 2022 Sep;40(9):1378-1387. doi: 10.1038/s41587-022-01256-8. Epub 2022 Apr 4. PubMed 35379961.
Backbone
  Vector backbone: pCMV
  Vector type: Mammalian Expression
Growth in bacteria
  Bacterial resistance: Ampicillin, 100 μg/mL
  Growth temperature: 37°C
  Growth strain: NEB Stable
  Copy number: High Copy
Gene/Insert
  Gene/Insert name: COX8a MTS_3xFLAG_ND4.2 Left TALE_2aa_DddA G1397-N (Q1310R S1330I T1380I)_1xUGI_ATP5B 3'UTR
  Species: Synthetic
  Mutation: Q1310R, S1330I, T1380I
  Cloning method: Gibson Cloning
Terms and licenses: Academic/Nonprofit Terms; Industry Terms: Not Available to Industry
How to cite: ND4.2-Left TALE-G1397-N-DddA6 was a gift from David Liu (Addgene plasmid # 179680 ; http://n2t.net/addgene:179680 ; RRID:Addgene_179680)
