[The description below was written by a language model from this plasmid's Addgene catalogue record and pLannotate feature annotations shown in this document.]
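Description:
ND4.2-Left TALE-G1397-N-DddA6 is a 7.2 kb mammalian expression plasmid on a pCMV backbone that encodes one half of a split, CRISPR-free cytosine base editor (a DddA-derived base editor) directed to mitochondrial DNA. It is maintained in E. coli through a high-copy ColE1/pUC-type origin with ampicillin selection (AmpR), and it also carries an f1 origin. The feature table additionally shows an SV40 promoter/EM7 promoter cassette driving blasticidin S deaminase with an SV40 poly(A) signal, which would allow blasticidin selection in mammalian cells. The short bleomycin-resistance fragments, the lac regulatory elements and the small HIV-1 LTR match appear to be backbone remnants.

The synthetic open reading frame is driven by the CMV enhancer and promoter, with a T7 promoter immediately upstream. It begins with the COX8A mitochondrial targeting sequence, followed by a 3xFLAG epitope for detection. Next comes a TALE DNA-binding array (annotated as Xanthomonas avrXa10/avrBs3-like fragments flanking the repeat region) designed for the left half-site of a target named ND4.2, presumably within the mitochondrial ND4 gene. A two-residue linker joins the TALE to the N-terminal portion of the DddA double-stranded DNA cytidine deaminase split at G1397, carrying the Q1310R, S1330I and T1380I substitutions that define the DddA6 variant. One copy of uracil glycosylase inhibitor (UGI) follows, to protect the deaminated base from excision. According to the record, the transcript ends with an ATP5B 3' UTR, which is not annotated in the feature table.

On its own the split deaminase half is expected to be inactive. Editing would require a matching right-side TALE fused to the complementary C-terminal DddA fragment, so that the deaminase reassembles at the target.
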