Features (pLannotate 1.2.2; 26 found; start..end, strand, type, name):
    117..169     -  misc_feature   bom (fragment): basis of mobility region from pBR322
    324..703     +  enhancer       CMV enhancer: human cytomegalovirus immediate early enhancer
    704..907     +  promoter       CMV promoter: human cytomegalovirus (CMV) immediate early promoter
    903..936     +  LTR            5' LTR (truncated) (fragment): truncated 5' long terminal repeat (LTR) from HIV-1
    952..970     +  promoter       T7 promoter: promoter for bacteriophage T7 RNA polymerase
    999..1082    +  CDS            COX8A (fragment): COX8A_HUMAN - Also known as COX8, COX8L. Experimental evidence at protein level: Swiss-Prot protein existence level 1. Component of the cytochrome c oxidase, the last enzyme in the mitochondrial electron transport chain which drives oxidative phosphorylation. The respiratory chain contains 3 multisubunit complexes succinate dehydrogenase (complex II, CII), ubiquinol- cytochrome c oxidoreductase (cytochrome b-c1 complex, complex III, CIII) and cytochrome c oxidase (complex IV, CIV), that cooperate to transfer electrons derived from NADH and succinate to molecular oxygen, creating an electrochem
   1083..1148    +  CDS            3xFLAG: three tandem FLAG® epitope tags, followed by an enterokinase cleavage site
   1161..1667    +  CDS            avrXa10 (fragment): AVX10_XANOO - Experimental evidence at protein level: Swiss-Prot protein existence level 1. Avirulence protein. Induces the hypersensitive response (HR)in rice plants carrying the resistance gene Xa10. Activity depends on the presence of the core repeat domains; replacement with repeat domains from other proteins (AvrBs3 of X.euvesicatoria (AC P14727) or AvrXa7 of this organism) does not elicit the HR. Probably acts as a transcription factor in its host plant (rice) to induce plant resistance or disease. From Xanthomonas oryzae pv. oryzae.
   2646..2765    +  CDS            avrBs3 (fragment): AVRB3_XANEU - Experimental evidence at protein level: Swiss-Prot protein existence level 1. Avirulence protein. Acts as a transcription factor in C.annuum plants. In susceptible plants lacking the Bs3 resistance gene induces expression of a number of genes, including genes homologous to a family of auxin-induced genes, alpha-expansin genes, pectate lyase, anthocyanidin glucoside rhamnosyl transferase and at least one transcription factor, UPA20. Their expression leads to plant hypertrophy in mesophyll cells, probably mainly mediated by UPA20 (PubMed:17962565). In resistant plants induces the h
   2766..3101    +  CDS            dddA (fragment): DDDA_BURC1 - Experimental evidence at protein level: Swiss-Prot protein existence level 1. Toxic component of a toxin-immunity protein module, which functions as a cellular contact-dependent growth inhibition (CDI) system. CDI modules allow bacteria to communicate with and inhibit the growth of closely related neighboring bacteria in a contact-dependent fashion. Bacteria that have this module inhibit or kill bacteria without it, giving them a growth advantage. Probably specifically inhibited by cognate immunity protein DddI (Probable). The C-terminal 163 residue fragment has double-stranded DN
   3111..3359    +  CDS            UGI: UNGI_BPPB2 - Experimental evidence at protein level: Swiss-Prot protein existence level 1. This protein binds specifically and reversibly to the host uracil-DNA glycosylase, preventing removal of uracil residues from PBS2 DNA by the host uracil-excision repair system. From Bacillus phage PBS2 (Bacteriophage PBS2).
   3517..3538    +  promoter       SV40 promoter (fragment): SV40 enhancer and early promoter
   3559..3987    +  rep_origin     f1 ori (sequence partly withheld): f1 bacteriophage origin of replication; arrow indicates direction of (+) strand synthesis
   4001..4330    +  promoter       SV40 promoter: SV40 enhancer and early promoter
   4378..4425    +  promoter       EM7 promoter: synthetic bacterial promoter&nbsp
   4444..4842    +  CDS            BSD: blasticidin S deaminase; Aspergillus terreus BSD; confers resistance to blasticidin
   4843..4870    +  CDS            BleoR (fragment): antibiotic-binding protein; Sh ble from Streptoalloteichus hindustanus; confers resistance to bleomycin, phleomycin, and Zeocin™
   4880..5005    +  CDS            ble (fragment): BLE_KLEPN - Experimental evidence at protein level: Swiss-Prot protein existence level 1. Binding protein with a strong affinity to the bleomycin family of antibiotics. Binds to CL990; an antimitotic-antibiotic compound. From Klebsiella pneumoniae.
   5000..5121    +  polyA_signal   SV40 poly(A) signal: SV40 polyadenylation signal
   5194..5210    -  protein_bind   lac operator: The lac repressor binds to the lac operator to inhibit transcription in E. coli. This inhibition can be relieved by adding lactose or isopropyl-β-D-thiogalactopyranoside (IPTG). lac repressor encoded by lacI
   5218..5248    -  promoter       lac promoter: promoter for the E. coli lac operon
   5263..5284    -  protein_bind   CAP binding site: CAP binding activates transcription in the presence of cAMP. E. coli catabolite activator protein
   5297..5389    -  CDS            lacI (fragment): lac repressor; lacI; The lac repressor binds to the lac operator to inhibit transcription in E. coli. This inhibition can be relieved by adding lactose or isopropyl-β-D-thiogalactopyranoside (IPTG).
   5572..6160    -  rep_origin     ori: high-copy-number ColE1/pMB1/pBR322/pUC origin of replication
   6331..7191    -  CDS            AmpR: β-lactamase; bla; confers resistance to ampicillin, carbenicillin, and related antibiotics
   7192..58      -  promoter       AmpR promoter (across the origin): bla
>Addgene plasmid #179680 | ND4.2-Left TALE-G1397-N-DddA6 | addgene full sequence | sequence record 352080 | Addgene NGS Result
TCATGAGCGGATACATATTTGAATGTATTTAGAAAAATAAACAAATAGGGGTTCCGCGCACATTTCCCCG
AAAAGTGCCACCTGACGTCGACGGATCGGGAGATCTCCCGATCCCCTATGGTGCACTCTCAGTACAATCT
GCTCTGATGCCGCATAGTTAAGCCAGTATCTGCTCCCTGCTTGTGTGTTGGAGGTCGCTGAGTAGTGCGC
GAGCAAAATTTAAGCTACAACAAGGCAAGGCTTGACCGACAATTGCATGAAGAATCTGCTTAGGGTTAGG
CGTTTTGCGCTGCTTCGCGATGTACGGGCCAGATATACGCGTTGACATTGATTATTGACTAGTTATTAAT
AGTAATCAATTACGGGGTCATTAGTTCATAGCCCATATATGGAGTTCCGCGTTACATAACTTACGGTAAA
TGGCCCGCCTGGCTGACCGCCCAACGACCCCCGCCCATTGACGTCAATAATGACGTATGTTCCCATAGTA
ACGCCAATAGGGACTTTCCATTGACGTCAATGGGTGGAGTATTTACGGTAAACTGCCCACTTGGCAGTAC
ATCAAGTGTATCATATGCCAAGTACGCCCCCTATTGACGTCAATGACGGTAAATGGCCCGCCTGGCATTA
TGCCCAGTACATGACCTTATGGGACTTTCCTACTTGGCAGTACATCTACGTATTAGTCATCGCTATTACC
ATGGTGATGCGGTTTTGGCAGTACATCAATGGGCGTGGATAGCGGTTTGACTCACGGGGATTTCCAAGTC
TCCACCCCATTGACGTCAATGGGAGTTTGTTTTGGCACCAAAATCAACGGGACTTTCCAAAATGTCGTAA
CAACTCCGCCCCATTGACGCAAATGGGCGGTAGGCGTGTACGGTGGGAGGTCTATATAAGCAGAGCTCTC
TGGCTAACTAGAGAACCCACTGCTTACTGGCTTATCGAAATTAATACGACTCACTATAGGGAGACCCAAG
CTGGCTAGCACCATGGCCTCCGTTCTGACCCCGCTGCTGCTGCGTGGCCTGACCGGCTCCGCTCGTCGTC
TGCCAGTTCCGCGTGCGAAAATCCATTCCCTGGACTACAAAGACCATGACGGTGATTATAAAGATCATGA
CATCGATTACAAGGATGACGATGACAAGATGGACATCGCGGATCTGCGTACCCTGGGTTACAGCCAGCAG
CAGCAGGAGAAGATCAAGCCGAAGGTGCGCAGCACCGTGGCTCAGCACCACGAAGCCCTGGTGGGCCACG
GTTTCACCCACGCTCACATCGTGGCCCTGAGCCAGCACCCAGCCGCGCTGGGCACCGTGGCCGTGAAATA
TCAGGACATGATTGCTGCCCTGCCAGAGGCCACCCATGAAGCTATTGTGGGCGTGGGCAAGCAGTGGAGC
GGTGCTCGTGCGCTGGAGGCGCTGCTGACCGTGGCTGGTGAACTGCGTGGTCCGCCGCTGCAGCTGGATA
CCGGTCAGCTGCTGAAAATTGCCAAACGTGGCGGTGTGACCGCGGTGGAAGCCGTGCATGCTTGGCGTAA
TGCTCTGACCGGTGCGCCGCTGAACTTAACGCCGGAACAAGTTGTTGCAATTGCCAGCAACAACGGCGGC
AAGCAAGCTCTGGAAACCGTGCAGGCCCTGCTTCCAGTCCTGTGTCAGGCCCACGGCCTGACCCCTCAGC
AGGTGGTCGCCATCGCCTCTAACATCGGCGGAAAGCAGGCTCTGGAGACCGTGCAGCGGCTGCTGCCCGT
GCTGTGCCAGGCCCACGGCCTGACACCTCAGCAGGTGGTGGCCATTGCTAGCAACATCGGAGGCAAGCAG
GCCCTGGAAACCGTGCAAAGACTGCTGCCCGTGCTGTGCCAGGCCCACGGCCTCACACCCGAGCAAGTGG
TGGCCATCGCTAGCAACAACGGCGGCAAGCAGGCTCTCGAGACAGTCCAAGCTCTGCTGCCAGTGCTGTG
CCAAGCTCACGGCCTGACACCCGAGCAGGTGGTCGCCATCGCCTCCCACGATGGCGGCAAACAGGCTCTG
GAAACAGTGCAGGCCCTGCTGCCTGTGCTGTGCCAGGCCCACGGCCTGACCCCTGAGCAGGTGGTGGCCA
TCGCCAGCAATGGCGGAGGCAAGCAGGCCCTGGAAACCGTGCAGGCTCTGCTGCCTGTGCTGTGTCAAGC
CCATGGCCTGACCCCTGAGCAGGTGGTGGCTATCGCCTCTAATGGCGGAGGCAAGCAGGCCCTGGAAACC
GTGCAGAGACTGCTGCCTGTGCTGTGCCAGGCCCATGGACTGACCCCTGAGCAGGTTGTTGCAATCGCCA
GCCACGACGGCGGCAAACAAGCCCTGGAAACCGTGCAGGCCCTGCTGCCCGTGCTGTGCCAGGCCCACGG
ACTGACCCCACAGCAGGTTGTGGCCATCGCCAGCAACATCGGCGGCAAGCAGGCCCTGGAAACAGTGCAG
CGGCTGCTGCCTGTGCTGTGTCAGGCCCACGGCCTGACCCCTCAACAGGTGGTGGCCATCGCCAGCCACG
ACGGCGGCAAGCAGGCTCTTGAGACCGTGCAGAGACTGCTGCCCGTGCTGTGCCAGGCCCACGGACTGAC
ACCTCAGCAGGTGGTGGCCATCGCCTCCCACGACGGCGGGAGACCTGCCCTCGAAAGCATTGTGGCTCAG
CTGAGCCGTCCAGACCCGGCGCTGGCGGCTCTGACCAACGATCACCTGGTGGCGCTGGCTTGCCTGGGCG
GTCGTCCGGCCCTGGATGCCGTGAAGAAAGGCCTGGGTGGATCCGGCAGCTACGCCCTGGGTCCGTATCA
GATTAGCGCCCCGCAGCTGCCAGCTTACAATGGTCGGACCGTGGGTACCTTCTACTATGTGAACGACGCG
GGCGGTCTGGAGAGCAAGGTGTTTATCAGCGGCGGTCCAACCCCGTACCCAAACTATGCCAATGCCGGTC
ATGTGGAGGGTCAGAGCGCCCTGTTCATGCGTGATAACGGCATCAGCGAGGGTCTGGTGTTCCACAACAA
CCCGGAAGGCACCTGCGGTTTTTGCGTGAACATGATCGAGACCCTGCTGCCGGAAAACGCGAAAATGACC
GTGGTGCCGCCGGAAGGTTCTGGCGGCTCAACTAATCTGAGCGACATCATTGAGAAGGAGACTGGGAAAC
AGCTGGTCATTCAGGAGTCCATCCTGATGCTGCCTGAGGAGGTGGAGGAAGTGATCGGCAACAAGCCAGA
GTCTGACATCCTGGTGCACACCGCCTACGACGAGTCCACAGATGAGAATGTGATGCTGCTGACCTCTGAC
GCCCCCGAGTATAAGCCTTGGGCCCTGGTCATCCAGGATTCTAACGGCGAGAATAAGATCAAGATGCTGT
GATAAGGGGTCTTTGTCCTCTGTACTGTCTCTCTCCTTGCCCCTAACCCAAAAAGCTTCATTTTTCTGTG
TAGGCTGCACAAGAGCCTTGATTGAAGATATATTCTTTCTGAACAGTATTTAAGGTTTCCAATAAAATGT
ACACCCCTCAGAACTTCTGAGGCGGAAAGAACCAGCTGGGGCTCTAGGGGGTATCCCC
[124 nt withheld, positions 3559-3682]
C
[91 nt withheld, positions 3684-3774]
A
[49 nt withheld, positions 3776-3824]
CCTTTGACGTTGGAGTCCACGTTCTTT
[37 nt withheld, positions 3852-3888]
ACCCTATCTCGGTCTATTCTTTTGATTTATAAGGGATTTTGCCGATTTCGGCCTATTGGTTAAAAAATGA
GCTGATTTAACAAAAATTTAACGCGAATTAATTCTGTGGAATGTGTGTCAGTTAGGGTGTGGAAAGTCCC
CAGGCTCCCCAGCAGGCAGAAGTATGCAAAGCATGCATCTCAATTAGTCAGCAACCAGGTGTGGAAAGTC
CCCAGGCTCCCCAGCAGGCAGAAGTATGCAAAGCATGCATCTCAATTAGTCAGCAACCATAGTCCCGCCC
CTAACTCCGCCCATCCCGCCCCTAACTCCGCCCAGTTCCGCCCATTCTCCGCCCCATGGCTGACTAATTT
TTTTTATTTATGCAGAGGCCGAGGCCGCCTCTGCCTCTGAGCTATTCCAGAAGTAGTGAGGAGGCTTTTT
TGGAGGCCTAGGCTTTTGCAAAAAGCTCCCGGGAGCTTGTATATCCATTTTCGGATCTGATCAGCACGTG
TTGACAATTAATCATCGGCATAGTATATCGGCATAGTATAATACGACAAGGTGAGGAACTAAACCATGGC
CAAGCCTTTGTCTCAAGAAGAATCCACCCTCATTGAAAGAGCAACGGCTACAATCAACAGCATCCCCATC
TCTGAAGACTACAGCGTCGCCAGCGCAGCTCTCTCTAGCGACGGCCGCATCTTCACTGGTGTCAATGTAT
ATCATTTTACTGGGGGACCTTGTGCAGAACTCGTGGTGCTGGGCACTGCTGCTGCTGCGGCAGCTGGCAA
CCTGACTTGTATCGTCGCGATCGGAAATGAGAACAGGGGCATCTTGAGCCCCTGCGGACGGTGCCGACAG
GTGCTTCTCGATCTGCATCCTGGGATCAAAGCCATAGTGAAGGACAGTGATGGACAGCCGACGGCAGTTG
GGATTCGTGAATTGCTGCCCTCTGGTTATGTGTGGGAGGGCTAAGCACTTCGTGGCCGAGGAGCAGGACT
GACACGTGCTACGAGATTTCGATTCCACCGCCGCCTTCTATGAAAGGTTGGGCTTCGGAATCGTTTTCCG
GGACGCCGGCTGGATGATCCTCCAGCGCGGGGATCTCATGCTGGAGTTCTTCGCCCACCCCAACTTGTTT
ATTGCAGCTTATAATGGTTACAAATAAAGCAATAGCATCACAAATTTCACAAATAAAGCATTTTTTTCAC
TGCATTCTAGTTGTGGTTTGTCCAAACTCATCAATGTATCTTATCATGTCTGTATACCGTCGACCTCTAG
CTAGAGCTTGGCGTAATCATGGTCATAGCTGTTTCCTGTGTGAAATTGTTATCCGCTCACAATTCCACAC
AACATACGAGCCGGAAGCATAAAGTGTAAAGCCTGGGGTGCCTAATGAGTGAGCTAACTCACATTAATTG
CGTTGCGCTCACTGCCCGCTTTCCAGTCGGGAAACCTGTCGTGCCAGCTGCATTAATGAATCGGCCAACG
CGCGGGGAGAGGCGGTTTGCGTATTGGGCGCTCTTCCGCTTCCTCGCTCACTGACTCGCTGCGCTCGGTC
GTTCGGCTGCGGCGAGCGGTATCAGCTCACTCAAAGGCGGTAATACGGTTATCCACAGAATCAGGGGATA
ACGCAGGAAAGAACATGTGAGCAAAAGGCCAGCAAAAGGCCAGGAACCGTAAAAAGGCCGCGTTGCTGGC
GTTTTTCCATAGGCTCCGCCCCCCTGACGAGCATCACAAAAATCGACGCTCAAGTCAGAGGTGGCGAAAC
CCGACAGGACTATAAAGATACCAGGCGTTTCCCCCTGGAAGCTCCCTCGTGCGCTCTCCTGTTCCGACCC
TGCCGCTTACCGGATACCTGTCCGCCTTTCTCCCTTCGGGAAGCGTGGCGCTTTCTCATAGCTCACGCTG
TAGGTATCTCAGTTCGGTGTAGGTCGTTCGCTCCAAGCTGGGCTGTGTGCACGAACCCCCCGTTCAGCCC
GACCGCTGCGCCTTATCCGGTAACTATCGTCTTGAGTCCAACCCGGTAAGACACGACTTATCGCCACTGG
CAGCAGCCACTGGTAACAGGATTAGCAGAGCGAGGTATGTAGGCGGTGCTACAGAGTTCTTGAAGTGGTG
GCCTAACTACGGCTACACTAGAAGAACAGTATTTGGTATCTGCGCTCTGCTGAAGCCAGTTACCTTCGGA
AAAAGAGTTGGTAGCTCTTGATCCGGCAAACAAACCACCGCTGGTAGCGGTGGTTTTTTTGTTTGCAAGC
AGCAGATTACGCGCAGAAAAAAAGGATCTCAAGAAGATCCTTTGATCTTTTCTACGGGGTCTGACGCTCA
GTGGAACGAAAACTCACGTTAAGGGATTTTGGTCATGAGATTATCAAAAAGGATCTTCACCTAGATCCTT
TTAAATTAAAAATGAAGTTTTAAATCAATCTAAAGTATATATGAGTAAACTTGGTCTGACAGTTACCAAT
GCTTAATCAGTGAGGCACCTATCTCAGCGATCTGTCTATTTCGTTCATCCATAGTTGCCTGACTCCCCGT
CGTGTAGATAACTACGATACGGGAGGGCTTACCATCTGGCCCCAGTGCTGCAATGATACCGCGAGACCCA
CGCTCACCGGCTCCAGATTTATCAGCAATAAACCAGCCAGCCGGAAGGGCCGAGCGCAGAAGTGGTCCTG
CAACTTTATCCGCCTCCATCCAGTCTATTAATTGTTGCCGGGAAGCTAGAGTAAGTAGTTCGCCAGTTAA
TAGTTTGCGCAACGTTGTTGCCATTGCTACAGGCATCGTGGTGTCACGCTCGTCGTTTGGTATGGCTTCA
TTCAGCTCCGGTTCCCAACGATCAAGGCGAGTTACATGATCCCCCATGTTGTGCAAAAAAGCGGTTAGCT
CCTTCGGTCCTCCGATCGTTGTCAGAAGTAAGTTGGCCGCAGTGTTATCACTCATGGTTATGGCAGCACT
GCATAATTCTCTTACTGTCATGCCATCCGTAAGATGCTTTTCTGTGACTGGTGAGTACTCAACCAAGTCA
TTCTGAGAATAGTGTATGCGGCGACCGAGTTGCTCTTGCCCGGCGTCAATACGGGATAATACCGCGCCAC
ATAGCAGAACTTTAAAAGTGCTCATCATTGGAAAACGTTCTTCGGGGCGAAAACTCTCAAGGATCTTACC
GCTGTTGAGATCCAGTTCGATGTAACCCACTCGTGCACCCAACTGATCTTCAGCATCTTTTACTTTCACC
AGCGTTTCTGGGTGAGCAAAAACAGGAAGGCAAAATGCCGCAAAAAAGGGAATAAGGGCGACACGGAAAT
GTTGAATACTCATACTCTTCCTTTTTCAATATTATTGAAGCATTTATCAGGGTTATTGTC
